>Addgene plasmid #245194 | pET-28b His6-TEV-SHP2-FL(R4A,R5A) | addgene full sequence | sequence record 488353 | Addgene NGS Result
TTGAGATCCTTTTTTTCTGCGCGTAATCTGCTGCTTGCAAACAAAAAAACCACCGCTACCAGCGGTGGTT
TGTTTGCCGGATCAAGAGCTACCAACTCTTTTTCCGAAGGTAACTGGCTTCAGCAGAGCGCAGATACCAA
ATACTGTCCTTCTAGTGTAGCCGTAGTTAGGCCACCACTTCAAGAACTCTGTAGCACCGCCTACATACCT
CGCTCTGCTAATCCTGTTACCAGTGGCTGCTGCCAGTGGCGATAAGTCGTGTCTTACCGGGTTGGACTCA
AGACGATAGTTACCGGATAAGGCGCAGCGGTCGGGCTGAACGGGGGGTTCGTGCACACAGCCCAGCTTGG
AGCGAACGACCTACACCGAACTGAGATACCTACAGCGTGAGCTATGAGAAAGCGCCACGCTTCCCGAAGG
GAGAAAGGCGGACAGGTATCCGGTAAGCGGCAGGGTCGGAACAGGAGAGCGCACGAGGGAGCTTCCAGGG
GGAAACGCCTGGTATCTTTATAGTCCTGTCGGGTTTCGCCACCTCTGACTTGAGCGTCGATTTTTGTGAT
GCTCGTCAGGGGGGCGGAGCCTATGGAAAAACGCCAGCAACGCGGCCTTTTTACGGTTCCTGGCCTTTTG
CTGGCCTTTTGCTCACATGTTCTTTCCTGCGTTATCCCCTGATTCTGTGGATAACCGTATTACCGCCTTT
GAGTGAGCTGATACCGCTCGCCGCAGCCGAACGACCGAGCGCAGCGAGTCAGTGAGCGAGGAAGCGGAAG
AGCGCCTGATGCGGTATTTTCTCCTTACGCATCTGTGCGGTATTTCACACCGCAATGGTGCACTCTCAGT
ACAATCTGCTCTGATGCCGCATAGTTAAGCCAGTATACACTCCGCTATCGCTACGTGACTGGGTCATGGC
TGCGCCCCGACACCCGCCAACACCCGCTGACGCGCCCTGACGGGCTTGTCTGCTCCCGGCATCCGCTTAC
AGACAAGCTGTGACCGTCTCCGGGAGCTGCATGTGTCAGAGGTTTTCACCGTCATCACCGAAACGCGCGA
GGCAGCTGCGGTAAAGCTCATCAGCGTGGTCGTGAAGCGATTCACAGATGTCTGCCTGTTCATCCGCGTC
CAGCTCGTTGAGTTTCTCCAGAAGCGTTAATGTCTGGCTTCTGATAAAGCGGGCCATGTTAAGGGCGGTT
TTTTCCTGTTTGGTCACTGATGCCTCCGTGTAAGGGGGATTTCTGTTCATGGGGGTAATGATACCGATGA
AACGAGAGAGGATGCTCACGATACGGGTTACTGATGATGAACATGCCCGGTTACTGGAACGTTGTGAGGG
TAAACAACTGGCGGTATGGATGCGGCGGGACCAGAGAAAAATCACTCAGGGTCAATGCCAGCGCTTCGTT
AATACAGATGTAGGTGTTCCACAGGGTAGCCAGCAGCATCCTGCGATGCAGATCCGGAACATAATGGTGC
AGGGCGCTGACTTCCGCGTTTCCAGACTTTACGAAACACGGAAACCGAAGACCATTCATGTTGTTGCTCA
GGTCGCAGACGTTTTGCAGCAGCAGTCGCTTCACGTTCGCTCGCGTATCGGTGATTCATTCTGCTAACCA
GTAAGGCAACCCCGCCAGCCTAGCCGGGTCCTCAACGACAGGAGCACGATCATGCGCACCCGTGGGGCCG
CCATGCCGGCGATAATGGCCTGCTTCTCGCCGAAACGTTTGGTGGCGGGACCAGTGACGAAGGCTTGAGC
GAGGGCGTGCAAGATTCCGAATACCGCAAGCGACAGGCCGATCATCGTCGCGCTCCAGCGAAAGCGGTCC
TCGCCGAAAATGACCCAGAGCGCTGCCGGCACCTGTCCTACGAGTTGCATGATAAAGAAGACAGTCATAA
GTGCGGCGACGATAGTCATGCCCCGCGCCCACCGGAAGGAGCTGACTGGGTTGAAGGCTCTCAAGGGCAT
CGGTCGAGATCCCGGTGCCTAATGAGTGAGCTAACTTACATTAATTGCGTTGCGCTCACTGCCCGCTTTC
CAGTCGGGAAACCTGTCGTGCCAGCTGCATTAATGAATCGGCCAACGCGCGGGGAGAGGCGGTTTGCGTA
TTGGGCGCCAGGGTGGTTTTTCTTTTCACCAGTGAGACGGGCAACAGCTGATTGCCCTTCACCGCCTGGC
CCTGAGAGAGTTGCAGCAAGCGGTCCACGCTGGTTTGCCCCAGCAGGCGAAAATCCTGTTTGATGGTGGT
TAACGGCGGGATATAACATGAGCTGTCTTCGGTATCGTCGTATCCCACTACCGAGATATCCGCACCAACG
CGCAGCCCGGACTCGGTAATGGCGCGCATTGCGCCCAGCGCCATCTGATCGTTGGCAACCAGCATCGCAG
TGGGAACGATGCCCTCATTCAGCATTTGCATGGTTTGTTGAAAACCGGACATGGCACTCCAGTCGCCTTC
CCGTTCCGCTATCGGCTGAATTTGATTGCGAGTGAGATATTTATGCCAGCCAGCCAGACGCAGACGCGCC
GAGACAGAACTTAATGGGCCCGCTAACAGCGCGATTTGCTGGTGACCCAATGCGACCAGATGCTCCACGC
CCAGTCGCGTACCGTCTTCATGGGAGAAAATAATACTGTTGATGGGTGTCTGGTCAGAGACATCAAGAAA
TAACGCCGGAACATTAGTGCAGGCAGCTTCCACAGCAATGGCATCCTGGTCATCCAGCGGATAGTTAATG
ATCAGCCCACTGACGCGTTGCGCGAGAAGATTGTGCACCGCCGCTTTACAGGCTTCGACGCCGCTTCGTT
CTACCATCGACACCACCACGCTGGCACCCAGTTGATCGGCGCGAGATTTAATCGCCGCGACAATTTGCGA
CGGCGCGTGCAGGGCCAGACTGGAGGTGGCAACGCCAATCAGCAACGACTGTTTGCCCGCCAGTTGTTGT
GCCACGCGGTTGGGAATGTAATTCAGCTCCGCCATCGCCGCTTCCACTTTTTCCCGCGTTTTCGCAGAAA
CGTGGCTGGCCTGGTTCACCACGCGGGAAACGGTCTGATAAGAGACACCGGCATACTCTGCGACATCGTA
TAACGTTACTGGTTTCACATTCACCACCCTGAATTGACTCTCTTCCGGGCGCTATCATGCCATACCGCGA
AAGGTTTTGCGCCATTCGATGGTGTCCGGGATCTCGACGCTCTCCCTTATGCGACTCCTGCATTAGGAAG
CAGCCCAGTAGTAGGTTGAGGCCGTTGAGCACCGCCGCCGCAAGGAATGGTGCATGCAAGGAGATGGCGC
CCAACAGTCCCCCGGCCACGGGGCCTGCCACCATACCCACGCCGAAACAAGCGCTCATGAGCCCGAAGTG
GCGAGCCCGATCTTCCCCATCGGTGATGTCGGCGATATAGGCGCCAGCAACCGCACCTGTGGCGCCGGTG
ATGCCGGCCACGATGCGTCCGGCGTAGAGGATCGAGATCTCGATCCCGCGAAATTAATACGACTCACTAT
AGGGGAATTGTGAGCGGATAACAATTCCCCTCTAGAAATAATTTTGTTTAACTTTAAGAAGGAGATATAC
CATGGGCAGCAGCCATCATCATCATCATCACGATTACGATATCCCAACGACCGAAAACCTTTACTTCCAG
GGCCATATGACATCGGCGGCATGGTTTCACCCAAATATCACTGGTGTGGAGGCAGAAAACCTACTGTTGA
CAAGAGGAGTTGATGGCAGTTTTTTGGCAAGGCCTAGTAAAAGTAACCCTGGAGACTTCACACTTTCCGT
TAGAAGAAATGGAGCTGTCACCCACATCAAGATTCAGAACACTGGTGATTACTATGACCTGTATGGAGGG
GAGAAATTTGCCACTTTGGCTGAGTTGGTCCAGTATTACATGGAACATCACGGGCAATTAAAAGAGAAGA
ATGGAGATGTCATTGAGCTTAAATATCCTCTGAACTGTGCAGATCCTACCTCTGAAAGGTGGTTTCATGG
ACATCTCTCTGGGAAAGAAGCAGAGAAATTATTAACTGAAAAAGGAAAACATGGTAGTTTTCTTGTACGA
GAGAGCCAGAGCCACCCTGGAGATTTTGTTCTTTCTGTGCGCACTGGTGATGACAAAGGGGAGAGCAATG
ACGGCAAGTCTAAAGTGACCCATGTTATGATTCGCTGTCAGGAACTGAAATACGACGTTGGTGGAGGAGA
ACGGTTTGATTCTTTGACAGATCTTGTGGAACATTATAAGAAGAATCCTATGGTGGAAACATTGGGTACA
GTACTACAACTCAAGCAGCCCCTTAACACGACTCGTATAAATGCTGCTGAAATAGAAAGCAGAGTTCGAG
AACTAAGCAAATTAGCTGAGACCACAGATAAAGTCAAACAAGGCTTTTGGGAAGAATTTGAGACACTACA
ACAACAGGAGTGCAAACTTCTCTACAGCCGAAAAGAGGGTCAAAGGCAAGAAAACAAAAACAAAAATAGA
TATAAAAACATCCTGCCCTTTGATCATACCAGGGTTGTCCTACACGATGGTGATCCCAATGAGCCTGTTT
CAGATTACATCAATGCAAATATCATCATGCCTGAATTTGAAACCAAGTGCAACAATTCAAAGCCCAAAAA
GAGTTACATTGCCACACAAGGCTGCCTGCAAAACACGGTGAATGACTTTTGGCGGATGGTGTTCCAAGAA
AACTCCCGAGTGATTGTCATGACAACGAAAGAAGTGGAGAGAGGAAAGAGTAAATGTGTCAAATACTGGC
CTGATGAGTATGCTCTAAAAGAATATGGCGTCATGCGTGTTAGGAACGTCAAAGAAAGCGCCGCTCATGA
CTATACGCTAAGAGAACTTAAACTTTCAAAGGTTGGACAAGGGAATACGGAGAGAACGGTCTGGCAATAC
CACTTTCGGACCTGGCCGGACCACGGCGTGCCCAGCGACCCTGGGGGCGTGCTGGACTTCCTGGAGGAGG
TGCACCATAAGCAGGAGAGCATCATGGATGCAGGGCCGGTCGTGGTGCACTGCAGTGCTGGAATTGGCCG
GACAGGGACGTTCATTGTGATTGATATTCTTATTGACATCATCAGAGAGAAAGGTGTTGACTGCGATATT
GACGTTCCCAAAACCATCCAGATGGTGCGGTCTCAGAGGTCAGGGATGGTCCAGACAGAAGCACAGTACC
GATTTATCTATATGGCGGTCCAGCATTATATTGAAACACTACAGCGCAGGATTGAAGAAGAGCAGAAAAG
CAAGAGGAAAGGGCACGAATATACAAATATTAAGTATTCTCTAGCGGACCAGACGAGTGGAGATCAGAGC
CCTCTCCCGCCTTGTACTCCAACGCCACCCTGTGCAGAAATGAGAGAAGACAGTGCTAGAGTCTATGAAA
ACGTGGGCCTGATGCAACAGCAGAAAAGTTTCAGATAGGGATCCGAATTCGAGCTCCGTCGACAAGCTTG
CGGCCGCACTCGAGCACCACCACCACCACCACTGAGATCCGGCTGCTAACAAAGCCCGAAAGGAAGCTGA
GTTGGCTGCTGCCACCGCTGAGCAATAACTAGCATAACCCCTTGGGGCCTCTAAACGGGTCTTGAGGGGT
TTTTTGCTGAAAGGAGGAACTATATCCGGATTGGCGAATGGG
[124 nt withheld, positions 5643-5766]
C
[91 nt withheld, positions 5768-5858]
A
[49 nt withheld, positions 5860-5908]
CCTTTGACGTTGGAGTCCACGTTCTTT
[37 nt withheld, positions 5936-5972]
ACCCTATCTCGGTCTATTCTTTTGATTTATAAGGGATTTTGCCGATTTCGGCCTATTGGTTAAAAAATGA
GCTGATTTAACAAAAATTTAACGCGAATTTTAACAAAATATTAACGCTTACAATTTAGGTGGCACTTTTC
GGGGAAATGTGCGCGGAACCCCTATTTGTTTATTTTTCTAAATACATTCAAATATGTATCCGCTCATGAA
TTAATTCTTAGAAAAACTCATCGAGCATCAAATGAAACTGCAATTTATTCATATCAGGATTATCAATACC
ATATTTTTGAAAAAGCCGTTTCTGTAATGAAGGAGAAAACTCACCGAGGCAGTTCCATAGGATGGCAAGA
TCCTGGTATCGGTCTGCGATTCCGACTCGTCCAACATCAATACAACCTATTAATTTCCCCTCGTCAAAAA
TAAGGTTATCAAGTGAGAAATCACCATGAGTGACGACTGAATCCGGTGAGAATGGCAAAAGTTTATGCAT
TTCTTTCCAGACTTGTTCAACAGGCCAGCCATTACGCTCGTCATCAAAATCACTCGCATCAACCAAACCG
TTATTCATTCGTGATTGCGCCTGAGCGAGACGAAATACGCGATCGCTGTTAAAAGGACAATTACAAACAG
GAATCGAATGCAACCGGCGCAGGAACACTGCCAGCGCATCAACAATATTTTCACCTGAATCAGGATATTC
TTCTAATACCTGGAATGCTGTTTTCCCGGGGATCGCAGTGGTGAGTAACCATGCATCATCAGGAGTACGG
ATAAAATGCTTGATGGTCGGAAGAGGCATAAATTCCGTCAGCCAGTTTAGTCTGACCATCTCATCTGTAA
CATCATTGGCAACGCTACCTTTGCCATGTTTCAGAAACAACTCTGGCGCATCGGGCTTCCCATACAATCG
ATAGATTGTCGCACCTGATTGCCCGACATTATCGCGAGCCCATTTATACCCATATAAATCAGCATCCATG
TTGGAATTTAATCGCGGCCTAGAGCAAGACGTTTCCCGTTGAATATGGCTCATAACACCCCTTGTATTAC
TGTTTATGTAAGCAGACAGTTTTATTGTTCATGACCAAAATCCCTTAACGTGAGTTTTCGTTCCACTGAG
CGTCAGACCCCGTAGAAAAGATCAAAGGATCTTC
Features (pLannotate 1.2.2; 20 found; start..end, strand, type, name):
      1..589     +  rep_origin     ori: high-copy-number ColE1/pMB1/pBR322/pUC origin of replication
    775..914     -  misc_feature   bom: basis of mobility region from pBR322
   1016..1207    -  CDS            rop: Rop protein, which maintains plasmids at low copy number; rop
   1224..1604    +  CDS            YPB1_ECOLX: Protein predicted: Swiss-Prot protein existence level 4. From Escherichia coli.
   1676..1967    -  CDS            TcR (fragment): tetracycline efflux protein; tet; confers resistance to tetracycline
   1982..2003    -  protein_bind   CAP binding site: CAP binding activates transcription in the presence of cAMP. E. coli catabolite activator protein
   2016..3098    -  CDS            lacI: lac repressor; lacI; The lac repressor binds to the lac operator to inhibit transcription in E. coli. This inhibition can be relieved by adding lactose or isopropyl-β-D-thiogalactopyranoside (IPTG).
   3099..3176    -  promoter       lacI promoter: lacI
   3184..3463    -  CDS            TcR (fragment): tetracycline efflux protein; tet; confers resistance to tetracycline
   3485..3503    +  promoter       T7 promoter: promoter for bacteriophage T7 RNA polymerase
   3504..3528    +  protein_bind   lac operator: The lac repressor binds to the lac operator to inhibit transcription in E. coli. This inhibition can be relieved by adding lactose or isopropyl-β-D-thiogalactopyranoside (IPTG). lac repressor encoded by lacI
   3543..3565    +  RBS            RBS: efficient ribosome binding site from bacteriophage T7 gene 10 (Olins and Rangwala, 1989)
   3584..3600    +  CDS            capTEV™ (fragment): composite tag for in vivo biotinylation, TEV protease cleavage, and 6xHis tagging
   3647..5425    +  CDS            PTPN11: PTN11_HUMAN - Also known as PTP2C, SHPTP2. Experimental evidence at protein level: Swiss-Prot protein existence level 1. Acts downstream of various receptor and cytoplasmic protein tyrosine kinases to participate in the signal transduction from the cell surface to the nucleus (PubMed:10655584, PubMed:18559669, PubMed:18829466, PubMed:26742426, PubMed:28074573). Positively regulates MAPK signal transduction pathway (PubMed:28074573). Dephosphorylates GAB1, ARHGAP35 and EGFR (PubMed:28074573). Dephosphorylates ROCK2 at 'Tyr-722' resulting in stimulation of its RhoA binding activity (PubMed:18559
   5475..5492    +  CDS            9xHis (fragment): 9xHis affinity tag
   5502..5551    +  CDS            SET1 (fragment): solubility-enhancement tag derived from T7 phage gene 10B
   5559..5606    +  terminator     T7 terminator: transcription terminator for bacteriophage T7 RNA polymerase
   5643..6071    +  rep_origin     f1 ori (sequence partly withheld): f1 bacteriophage origin of replication; arrow indicates direction of (+) strand synthesis
   6124..6181    +  promoter       AmpR promoter (fragment): bla
   6190..7005    -  CDS            KanR: aminoglycoside phosphotransferase; aph(3')-Ia; confers resistance to kanamycin in bacteria or G418 (Geneticin®) in eukaryotes
