[The description below was written by a language model from this plasmid's Addgene catalogue record and pLannotate feature annotations shown in this document.]
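Description:
pET-28b His6-TEV-SHP2-FL(R4A,R5A) is a bacterial expression plasmid of about 7.1 kb built on a pET-28-type backbone for producing recombinant full-length human SHP2, the protein tyrosine phosphatase encoded by PTPN11. It replicates in E. coli from a ColE1/pBR322-family origin accompanied by the bom site and the rop gene, which keeps copy number low, consistent with the catalogue listing. Selection is by kanamycin through the aph(3')-Ia gene. An f1 origin is also present. Short tetracycline-resistance and AmpR promoter fragments flagged in the annotation are remnants of the backbone rather than functional markers.

The SHP2 coding sequence sits in a standard T7 expression cassette: a T7 promoter followed by a lac operator, the phage T7 gene 10 ribosome binding site, the open reading frame, and a T7 terminator. The plasmid-borne lacI gene supplies lac repressor, so transcription is held off until IPTG is added in a host that provides T7 RNA polymerase. The protein carries an N-terminal 6xHis tag for metal-affinity purification. The construct name indicates a TEV protease site between tag and insert, which would allow tag removal, and a partial hit to a composite His/TEV tag just upstream of PTPN11 is consistent with this. The insert bears R4A and R5A substitutions, whose rationale the record does not state. A His-tag fragment is also annotated downstream of the insert, probably the backbone's C-terminal tag sequence. The record does not show whether it is translated, and the catalogue lists only the N-terminal tag. The stated purpose is production of His-tagged full-length SHP2, and the associated work concerns pathogenic SHP2 mutations and the enzyme's active states.
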