Addgene plasmid #245194: pET-28b His6-TEV-SHP2-FL(R4A,R5A)
Purpose: Production of His-tagged full-length SHP2
Depositing lab: Neel Shah. Depositing organization: Columbia University. Publication: The pathogenic E139D mutation stabilizes a non-canonical active state of the multi-domain phosphatase SHP2. van Vlimmeren AE, Jiang Z, Karandur D, Applebaum Licht AT, Shah NH. bioRxiv [Preprint]. 2025 Jul 4:2025.07.02.662799. doi: 10.1101/2025.07.02.662799. PubMed 40631229.
Backbone
  Vector backbone: pET
  Vector type: Bacterial Expression
Growth in bacteria
  Bacterial resistance: Kanamycin, 50 μg/mL
  Growth temperature: 37°C
  Growth strain: DH5alpha
  Copy number: Low Copy
Gene/Insert
  Gene/Insert name: SHP2 full-length
  Species: H. sapiens (human)
  Mutation: R4A,R5A
  Tag / fusion protein: 6xHis (N terminal on insert)
  Cloning method: Gibson Cloning
Terms and licenses: Academic/Nonprofit Terms; Industry Terms: Not Available to Industry
How to cite: pET-28b His6-TEV-SHP2-FL(R4A,R5A) was a gift from Neel Shah (Addgene plasmid # 245194 ; http://n2t.net/addgene:245194 ; RRID:Addgene_245194)
